>Addgene plasmid #119061 | pVC-Tol2-Pax3a_enh5-E1b:eGFP-Tol2 | depositor full sequence | sequence record 225195 | pVC-Tol2-Pax3a_enh5-E1b:eGFP-Tol2 sequence 5812 bps
GGTTTATTGCTGATAAATCTGGAGCCGGTGAGCGTGGGTCTCGCGGTATCATTGCAGCACTGGGGCCAGA
TGGTAAGCCCTCCCGTATCGTAGTTATCTACACGACGGGGAGTCAGGCAACTATGGATGAACGAAATAGA
CAGATCGCTGAGATAGGTGCCTCACTGATTAAGCATTGGTAACTGTCAGACCAAGTTTACTCATATATAC
TTTAGATTGATTTAAAACTTCATTTTTAATTTAAAAGGATCTAGGTGAAGATCCTTTTTGATAATCTCAT
GACCAAAATCCCTTAACGTGAGTTTTCGTTCCACTGAGCGTCAGACCCCGTAGAAAAGATCAAAGGATCT
TCTTGAGATCCTTTTTTTCTGCGCGTAATCTGCTGCTTGCAAACAAAAAAACCACCGCTACCAGCGGTGG
TTTGTTTGCCGGATCAAGAGCTACCAACTCTTTTTCCGAAGGTAACTGGCTTCAGCAGAGCGCAGATACC
AAATACTGTCCTTCTAGTGTAGCCGTAGTTAGGCCACCACTTCAAGAACTCTGTAGCACCGCCTACATAC
CTCGCTCTGCTAATCCTGTTACCAGTGGCTGCTGCCAGTGGCGATAAGTCGTGTCTTACCGGGTTGGACT
CAAGACGATAGTTACCGGATAAGGCGCAGCGGTCGGGCTGAACGGGGGGTTCGTGCACACAGCCCAGCTT
GGAGCGAACGACCTACACCGAACTGAGATACCTACAGCGTGAGCTATGAGAAAGCGCCACGCTTCCCGAA
GGGAGAAAGGCGGACAGGTATCCGGTAAGCGGCAGGGTCGGAACAGGAGAGCGCACGAGGGAGCTTCCAG
GGGGAAACGCCTGGTATCTTTATAGTCCTGTCGGGTTTCGCCACCTCTGACTTGAGCGTCGATTTTTGTG
ATGCTCGTCAGGGGGGCGGAGCCTATGGAAAAACGCCAGCAACGCGGCCTTTTTACGGTTCCTGGCCTTT
TGCTGGCCTTTTGCTCACATGTTCTTTCCTGCGTTATCCCCTGATTCTGTGGATAACCGTATTACCGCCT
TTGAGTGAGCTGATACCGCTCGCCGCAGCCGAACGACCGAGCGCAGCGAGTCAGTGAGCGAGGAAGCGGA
AGAGCGCCCAATACGCAAACCGCCTCTCCCCGCGCGTTGGCCGATTCATTAATGCAGCTGGCACGACAGG
TTTCCCGACTGGAAAGCGGGCAGTGAGCGCAACGCAATTAATGTGAGTTAGCTCACTCATTAGGCACCCC
AGGCTTTACACTTTATGCTTCCGGCTCGTATGTTGTGTGGAATTGTGAGCGGATAACAATTTCACACAGG
AAACAGCTATGACCATGATTACGCCAAGCGCGCAATTAACCCTCACTAAAGGGAACAAAAGCTGGAGCTC
CACCGCGGTGGCGGCCGCTCTAGAACTAGTGGATCTGCTGGGCTTGCTGAAGGTAGGGGGTCAAGAACCA
GAGGTGTAAAGTACTTGAGTAATTTTACTTGATTACTGTACTTAAGTATTATTTTTGGGGATTTTTACTT
TACTTGAGTACAATTAAAAATCAATACTTTTACTTTTACTTAATTACATTTTTTTAGAAAAAAAAGTACT
TTTTACTCCTTACAATTTTATTTACAGTCAAAAAGTACTTATTTTTTGGAGATCACTTGGGCCCGGCTCG
AGCCACACAATTGTCCCAACACAAATCGATTAAATTAAAATAATCGTTTTATTTTTAATCCACTTCAATT
TGTAAAAACAATTAATTAAAAAAGTAGTTTGAACAAGCAGCAAAAGTAATATTTTCAGTGTACAAAGCGC
CAAAAGCACTGCAGATAATTTCTTATTTGTTTTTGCGCCCTCTTGCGGACAGAAGAATATTGCAGGGAAA
GCCGCTTTGAGAGGTGCGTGAATCTTCATGTCTCTCCGGCTTTACCACCTGCAGAGAGGAGCGCTACTGG
TAGCCATGATCACCTGAGAGCAATAATGCCGGAGCTCAGGCCCCGGGGCCAAGGTTCACCGCGGGGGCAA
TAAACTCCTGTCCCCCTGCCATCATGTAAAGACATTACCGTGCCCTGCGGCCCTCACAACAAACACTCCA
TTTCCAAAGGCTCTCTGCCGCTTACTGGGTCGCTTTATTTACCCTGTGTCATGCAAAAGTCTTAATTTCC
TTTGAATCCCAGTGCTGCTGTATTGCCTTGAGTTACTTACATTCATTACCACCGTTTAATTAGTACCATC
AAACGCTTCACGGTTTACAGTGGCTCAATGTGACATTAGTCGAGACTGTTAAACTCATTAGCAAATACTG
ATAAGGGGGTAAAGGTGAGATGGCTGAGATCTCTCGACTCTAGAGGGTATATAATGGATCCCATCGCGTC
TCAGCCTCACTTTGAGCTCCTCCACACGAATTTCGACCGATCCTGAGAACTTCAGGGTGAGTTTGGGGAC
CCTTGATTGTTCTTTCTTTTTCGCTATTGTAAAATTCATGTTATATGGAGGGGGCAAAGTTTTCAGGGTG
TTGTTTAGAATGGGAAGATGTCCCTTGTATCACCATGGACCCTCATGATAATTTTGTTTCTTTCACTTTC
TACTCTGTTGACAACCATTGTCTCCTCTTATTTTCTTTTCATTTTCTGTAACTTTTTCGTTAAACTTTAG
CTTGCATTTGTAACGAATTTTTAAATTCACTTTTGTTTATTTGTCAGATTGTAAGTACTTTCTCTAATCA
CTTTTTTTTCAAGGCAATCAGGGTATATTATATTGTACTTCAGCACAGTTTTAGAGAACAATTGTTATAA
TTAAATGATAAGGTAGAATATTTCTGCATATAAATTCTGGCTGGCGTGGAAATATTCTTATTGGTAGAAA
CAACTACACCCTGGTCATCATCCTGCCTTTCTCTTTATGGTTACAATGATATACACTGTTTGAGATGAGG
ATAAAATACTCTGAGTCCAAACCGGGCCCCTCTGCTAACCATGTTCATGCCTTCTTCTCTTTCCTACAGC
TCCTGGGCAACGTGCTGGTTGTTGTGCTGTCTCATCATTTTGGCAAAGAATTCCTCGACGGATCCACCGG
TCGCCACCATGGTGAGCAAGGGCGAGGAGCTGTTCACCGGGGTGGTGCCCATCCTGGTCGAGCTGGACGG
CGACGTAAACGGCCACAAGTTCAGCGTGTCCGGCGAGGGCGAGGGCGATGCCACCTACGGCAAGCTGACC
CTGAAGTTCATCTGCACCACCGGCAAGCTGCCCGTGCCCTGGCCCACCCTCGTGACCACCCTGACCTACG
GCGTGCAGTGCTTCAGCCGCTACCCCGACCACATGAAGCAGCACGACTTCTTCAAGTCCGCCATGCCCGA
AGGCTACGTCCAGGAGCGCACCATCTTCTTCAAGGACGACGGCAACTACAAGACCCGCGCCGAGGTGAAG
TTCGAGGGCGACACCCTGGTGAACCGCATCGAGCTGAAGGGCATCGACTTCAAGGAGGACGGCAACATCC
TGGGGCACAAGCTGGAGTACAACTACAACAGCCACAACGTCTATATCATGGCCGACAAGCAGAAGAACGG
CATCAAGGTGAACTTCAAGATCCGCCACAACATCGAGGACGGCAGCGTGCAGCTCGCCGACCACTACCAG
CAGAACACCCCCATCGGCGACGGCCCCGTGCTGCTGCCCGACAACCACTACCTGAGCACCCAGTCCGCCC
TGAGCAAAGACCCCAACGAGAAGCGCGATCACATGGTCCTGCTGGAGTTCGTGACCGCCGCCGGGATCAC
TCTCGGCATGGACGAGCTGTACAAGTAAAGCGGCCGCGACTCTAGAATTCCAACTGAGCGCCGGTCGCTA
CCATTACCAACTTGTCTGGTGTCAAAAATAATAGGCCTACTAGTACCGGATCTAGATAACTGATCATAAT
CAGCCATACCACATTTGTAGAGGTTTTACTTGCTTTAAAAAACCTCCCACACCTCCCCCTGAACCTGAAA
CATAAAATGAATGCAATTGTTGTTGTTAACTTGTTTATTGCAGCTTATAATGGTTACAAATAAAGCAATA
GCATCACAAATTTCACAAATAAAGCATTTTTTTCACTGCCAATTGCATTCATTTTATGTTTCAGGTTCAG
GGGGAGGTGTGGGAGGTTTTTTGATATCCCGGGTTTAAACGCATGCAGATCTAATACTCAAGTACAATTT
TAATGGAGTACTTTTTTACTTTTACTCAAGTAAGATTCTAGCCAGATACTTTTACTTTTAATTGAGTAAA
ATTTTCCCTAAGTACTTGTACTTTCACTTGAGTAAAATTTTTGAGTACTTTTTACACCTCTGTCAAGAAC
CATATGCCGGTACCCAATCGCCCTATAGGACGTCGTATTACGCGCGCTCACTGGCCGTCGTTTTACAACG
TCGTGACTGGGAAAACCCTGGCGTTACCCAACTTAATCGCCTTGCAGCACATCCCCCTTTCGCCAGCTGG
CGTAATAGCGAAGAGGCCCGCACCGATCGCCCTTCCCAACAGTTGCGCAGCCTGAATGGCGAATGGG
[124 nt withheld, positions 4548-4671]
C
[91 nt withheld, positions 4673-4763]
A
[49 nt withheld, positions 4765-4813]
CCTTTGACGTTGGAGTCCACGTTCTTT
[37 nt withheld, positions 4841-4877]
ACCCTATCTCGGTCTATTCTTTTGATTTATAAGGGATTTTGCCGATTTCGGCCTATTGGTTAAAAAATGA
GCTGATTTAACAAAAATTTAACGCGAATTTTAACAAAATATTAACGCTTACAATTTAGGTGGCACTTTTC
GGGGAAATGTGCGCGGAACCCCTATTTGTTTATTTTTCTAAATACATTCAAATATGTATCCGCTCATGAG
ACAATAACCCTGATAAATGCTTCAATAATATTGAAAAAGGAAGAGTATGAGTATTCAACATTTCCGTGTC
GCCCTTATTCCCTTTTTTGCGGCATTTTGCCTTCCTGTTTTTGCTCACCCAGAAACGCTGGTGAAAGTAA
AAGATGCTGAAGATCAGTTGGGTGCACGAGTGGGTTACATCGAACTGGATCTCAACAGCGGTAAGATCCT
TGAGAGTTTTCGCCCCGAAGAACGTTTTCCAATGATGAGCACTTTTAAAGTTCTGCTATGTGGCGCGGTA
TTATCCCGTATTGACGCCGGGCAAGAGCAACTCGGTCGCCGCATACACTATTCTCAGAATGACTTGGTTG
AGTACTCACCAGTCACAGAAAAGCATCTTACGGATGGCATGACAGTAAGAGAATTATGCAGTGCTGCCAT
AACCATGAGTGATAACACTGCGGCCAACTTACTTCTGACAACGATCGGAGGACCGAAGGAGCTAACCGCT
TTTTTGCACAACATGGGGGATCATGTAACTCGCCTTGATCGTTGGGAACCGGAGCTGAATGAAGCCATAC
CAAACGACGAGCGTGACACCACGATGCCTGTAGCAATGGCAACAACGTTGCGCAAACTATTAACTGGCGA
ACTACTTACTCTAGCTTCCCGGCAACAATTAATAGACTGGATGGAGGCGGATAAAGTTGCAGGACCACTT
CTGCGCTCGGCCCTTCCGGCTGGCT
Features (pLannotate 1.2.2; 16 found; start..end, strand, type, name):
    353..941     +  rep_origin     ori: high-copy-number ColE1/pMB1/pBR322/pUC origin of replication
   1124..1216    +  CDS            lacI (fragment): lac repressor; lacI; The lac repressor binds to the lac operator to inhibit transcription in E. coli. This inhibition can be relieved by adding lactose or isopropyl-β-D-thiogalactopyranoside (IPTG).
   1229..1250    +  protein_bind   CAP binding site: CAP binding activates transcription in the presence of cAMP. E. coli catabolite activator protein
   1265..1295    +  promoter       lac promoter: promoter for the E. coli lac operon
   1303..1319    +  protein_bind   lac operator: The lac repressor binds to the lac operator to inhibit transcription in E. coli. This inhibition can be relieved by adding lactose or isopropyl-β-D-thiogalactopyranoside (IPTG). lac repressor encoded by lacI
   1364..1382    +  promoter       T3 promoter: promoter for bacteriophage T3 RNA polymerase
   1395..1435    +  misc_feature   MCS (fragment): pBluescript multiple cloning site
   2351..2368    +  promoter       minP (fragment): minimal TATA-box promoter with low basal activity
   2437..3009    +  intron         β-globin intron: intron from rabbit β-globin gene
   3089..3808    +  CDS            EGFP: the original enhanced GFP (Yang et al., 1996) mammalian codon-optimized
   3911..3995    +  CDS            large T antigen (fragment): large T antigen from SV40 (simian virus 40)
   4018..4099    +  polyA_signal   SV40 poly(A) signal: SV40 polyadenylation signal
   4388..4543    +  CDS            lacZα (fragment): LacZα fragment of β-galactosidase; lacZ fragment
   4548..4976    +  rep_origin     f1 ori (sequence partly withheld): f1 bacteriophage origin of replication; arrow indicates direction of (+) strand synthesis
   5029..5133    +  promoter       AmpR promoter: bla
   5134..182     +  CDS            AmpR (across the origin): β-lactamase; bla; confers resistance to ampicillin, carbenicillin, and related antibiotics
