>Addgene plasmid #119061 | pVC-Tol2-Pax3a_enh5-E1b:eGFP-Tol2 | addgene full sequence | sequence record 234984 | Addgene NGS Result
TTGGCCGATTCATTAATGCAGCTGGCACGACAGGTTTCCCGACTGGAAAGCGGGCAGTGAGCGCAACGCA
ATTAATGTGAGTTAGCTCACTCATTAGGCACCCCAGGCTTTACACTTTATGCTTCCGGCTCGTATGTTGT
GTGGAATTGTGAGCGGATAACAATTTCACACAGGAAACAGCTATGACCATGATTACGCCAAGCGCGCAAT
TAACCCTCACTAAAGGGAACAAAAGCTGGAGCTCCACCGCGGTGGCGGCCGCTCTAGAACTAGTGGATCT
GCTGGGCTTGCTGAAGGTAGGGGGTCAAGAACCAGAGGTGTAAAGTACTTGAGTAATTTTACTTGATTAC
TGTACTTAAGTATTATTTTTGGGGATTTTTACTTTACTTGAGTACAATTAAAAATCAATACTTTTACTTT
TACTTAATTACATTTTTTTAGAAAAAAAAGTACTTTTTACTCCTTACAATTTTATTTACAGTCAAAAAGT
ACTTATTTTTTGGAGATCACTTGGGCCCGGCTCGAGCCACACAATTGTCCCAACACAAATCGATTAAATT
AAAATAATCGTTTTATTTTTAATCCACTTCAATTTGTAAAAACAATTAATTAAAAAAGTAGTTTGAACAA
GCAGCAAAAGTAATATTTTCAGTATACAAAGCGCCAAAAGCACTGCAGATAATTTCTTATTTGTTTTTGC
GCCCTCTTGCGGACAGAAGAATATTGCAGGGAAAGCCGCTTTGAGAGGTGCGTGAATCTTCATGTCTCTC
CGGCTTTACCACCTGCAGAGAGGAGCGCTACTGGTAGCCATGATCACCTGAGAGCAATAATGCCGGAGCT
CAGGCCCCGGGGCCAAGGTTCACCGCGGGGGCAATAAACTCCTGTCCCCCTGCCATCATGTAAAGACATT
ACCGCGCCCTGCGGCCCTCACAACAAACACTCCATTTCCAAAGGCTCTCTGCCGCTTACTGGGTCGCTTT
ATTTACCCTGTGTCATGCAAAAGTCTTAATTTCCTTTGAATCCCAGTGCTGCTGTATTGCCTTGAGTTAC
TTACATTCATTACCACCGTTTAATTAGTACCATCAAACGCTTCACGGTTTACAGTGGCTCAATGTGACAT
TAGTCGAGACTGTTAAACTCATTAGCAAATACTGATAAGGGGGTAAAGGTGAGATGGCTGCTAGCAAGCT
TGCGGCGATATCGACTCTAGAGGGTATATAATGGATCCCATCGCGTCTCAGCCTCACTTTGAGCTCCTCC
ACACGAATTTCGACCGATCCTGAGAACTTCAGGGTGAGTTTGGGGACCCTTGATTGTTCTTTCTTTTTCG
CTATTGTAAAATTCATGTTATATGGAGGGGGCAAAGTTTTCAGGGTGTTGTTTAGAATGGGAAGATGTCC
CTTGTATCACCATGGACCCTCATGATAATTTTGTTTCTTTCACTTTCTACTCTGTTGACAACCATTGTCT
CCTCTTATTTTCTTTTCATTTTCTGTAACTTTTTCGTTAAACTTTAGCTTGCATTTGTAACGAATTTTTA
AATTCACTTTTGTTTATTTGTCAGATTGTAAGTACTTTCTCTAATCACTTTTTTTTCAAGGCAATCAGGG
TATATTATATTGTACTTCAGCACAGTTTTAGAGAACAATTGTTATAATTAAATGATAAGGTAGAATATTT
CTGCATATAAATTCTGGCTGGCGTGGAAATATTCTTATTGGTAGAAACAACTACACCCTGGTCATCATCC
TGCCTTTCTCTTTATGGTTACAATGATATACACTGTTTGAGATGAGGATAAAATACTCTGAGTCCAAACC
GGGCCCCTCTGCTAACCATGTTCATGCCTTCTTCTCTTTCCTACAGCTCCTGGGCAACGTGCTGGTTGTT
GTGCTGTCTCATCATTTTGGCAAAGAATTCCTCGACGGATCCACCGGTCGCCACCATGGTGAGCAAGGGC
GAGGAGCTGTTCACCGGGGTGGTGCCCATCCTGGTCGAGCTGGACGGCGACGTAAACGGCCACAAGTTCA
GCGTGTCCGGCGAGGGCGAGGGCGATGCCACCTACGGCAAGCTGACCCTGAAGTTCATCTGCACCACCGG
CAAGCTGCCCGTGCCCTGGCCCACCCTCGTGACCACCCTGACCTACGGCGTGCAGTGCTTCAGCCGCTAC
CCCGACCACATGAAGCAGCACGACTTCTTCAAGTCCGCCATGCCCGAAGGCTACGTCCAGGAGCGCACCA
TCTTCTTCAAGGACGACGGCAACTACAAGACCCGCGCCGAGGTGAAGTTCGAGGGCGACACCCTGGTGAA
CCGCATCGAGCTGAAGGGCATCGACTTCAAGGAGGACGGCAACATCCTGGGGCACAAGCTGGAGTACAAC
TACAACAGCCACAACGTCTATATCATGGCCGACAAGCAGAAGAACGGCATCAAGGTGAACTTCAAGATCC
GCCACAACATCGAGGACGGCAGCGTGCAGCTCGCCGACCACTACCAGCAGAACACCCCCATCGGCGACGG
CCCCGTGCTGCTGCCCGACAACCACTACCTGAGCACCCAGTCCGCCCTGAGCAAAGACCCCAACGAGAAG
CGCGATCACATGGTCCTGCTGGAGTTCGTGACCGCCGCCGGGATCACTCTCGGCATGGACGAGCTGTACA
AGTAAAGCGGCCGCGACTCTAGAATTCCAACTGAGCGCCGGTCGCTACCATTACCAACTTGTCTGGTGTC
AAAAATAATAGGCCTACTAGTACCGGATCTAGATAACTGATCATAATCAGCCATACCACATTTGTAGAGG
TTTTACTTGCTTTAAAAAACCTCCCACACCTCCCCCTGAACCTGAAACATAAAATGAATGCAATTGTTGT
TGTTAACTTGTTTATTGCAGCTTATAATGGTTACAAATAAAGCAATAGCATCACAAATTTCACAAATAAA
GCATTTTTTTCACTGCCAATTGCATTCATTTTATGTTTCGGGTTCAGGGGGAGGTGTGGGAGGTTTTTTA
AAGCAAGTAAAACCTCTACAAATGTGGTACCCGGGTTTAAACGCATGCAGATCTAATACTCAAGTACAAT
TTTAATGGAGTACTTTTTTACTTTTACTCAAGTAAGATTCTAGCCAGATACTTTTACTTTTAATTGAGTA
AAATTTTCCCTAAGTACTTGTACTTTCACTTGAGTAAAATTTTTGAGTACTTTTTACACCTCTGTCAAGA
ACCATATGCCGGTACCCAATTCGCCCTATAGGACGTCGTATTACGCGCGCTCACTGGCCGTCGTTTTACA
ACGTCGTGACTGGGAAAACCCTGGCGTTACCCAACTTAATCGCCTTGCAGCACATCCCCCTTTCGCCAGC
TGGCGTAATAGCGAAGAGGCCCGCACCGATCGCCCTTCCCAACAGTTGCGCAGCCTGAATGGCGAATGGG
[59 nt withheld, positions 3431-3489]
ACCACACCCGCC
[52 nt withheld, positions 3502-3553]
C
[91 nt withheld, positions 3555-3645]
A
[49 nt withheld, positions 3647-3695]
CCTTTGACGTTGGAGTCCACGTTCTTT
[37 nt withheld, positions 3723-3759]
ACCCTATCTCGGTCTATTCTTTTGATTTATAAGGGATTTTGCCGATTTCGGCCTATTGGTTAAAAAATGA
GCTGATTTAACAAAAATTTAACGCGAATTTTAACAAAATATTAACGCTTACAATTTAGGTGGCACTTTTC
GGGGAAATGTGCGCGGAACCCCTATTTGTTTATTTTTCTAAATACATTCAAATATGTATCCGCTCATGAG
ACAATAACCCTGATAAATGCTTCAATAATATTGAAAAAGGAAGAGTATGAGTATTCAACATTTCCGTGTC
GCCCTTATTCCCTTTTTTGCGGCATTTTGCCTTCCTGTTTTTGCTCACCCAGAAACGCTGGTGAAAGTAA
AAGATGCTGAAGATCAGTTGGGTGCACGAGTGGGTTACATCGAACTGGATCTCAACAGCGGTAAGATCCT
TGAGAGTTTTCGCCCCGAAGAACGTTTTCCAATGATGAGCACTTTTAAAGTTCTGCTATGTGGCGCGGTA
TTATCCCGTATTGACGCCGGGCAAGAGCAACTCGGTCGCCGCATACACTATTCTCAGAATGACTTGGTTG
AGTACTCACCAGTCACAGAAAAGCATCTTACGGATGGCATGACAGTAAGAGAATTATGCAGTGCTGCCAT
AACCATGAGTGATAACACTGCGGCCAACTTACTTCTGACAACGATCGGAGGACCGAAGGAGCTAACCGCT
TTTTTGCACAACATGGGGGATCATGTAACTCGCCTTGATCGTTGGGAACCGGAGCTGAATGAAGCCATAC
CAAACGACGAGCGTGACACCACGATGCCTGTAGCAATGGCAACAACGTTGCGCAAACTATTAACTGGCGA
ACTACTTACTCTAGCTTCCCGGCAACAATTAATAGACTGGATGGAGGCGGATAAAGTTGCAGGACCACTT
CTGCGCTCGGCCCTTCCGGCTGGCTGGTTTATTGCTGATAAATCTGGAGCCGGTGAGCGTGGGTCTCGCG
GTATCATTGCAGCACTGGGGCCAGATGGTAAGCCCTCCCGTATCGTAGTTATCTACACGACGGGGAGTCA
GGCAACTATGGATGAACGAAATAGACAGATCGCTGAGATAGGTGCCTCACTGATTAAGCATTGGTAACTG
TCAGACCAAGTTTACTCATATATACTTTAGATTGATTTAAAACTTCATTTTTAATTTAAAAGGATCTAGG
TGAAGATCCTTTTTGATAATCTCATGACCAAAATCCCTTAACGTGAGTTTTCGTTCCACTGAGCGTCAGA
CCCCGTAGAAAAGATCAAAGGATCTTCTTGAGATCCTTTTTTTCTGCGCGTAATCTGCTGCTTGCAAACA
AAAAAACCACCGCTACCAGCGGTGGTTTGTTTGCCGGATCAAGAGCTACCAACTCTTTTTCCGAAGGTAA
CTGGCTTCAGCAGAGCGCAGATACCAAATACTGTTCTTCTAGTGTAGCCGTAGTTAGGCCACCACTTCAA
GAACTCTGTAGCACCGCCTACATACCTCGCTCTGCTAATCCTGTTACCAGTGGCTGCTGCCAGTGGCGAT
AAGTCGTGTCTTACCGGGTTGGACTCAAGACGATAGTTACCGGATAAGGCGCAGCGGTCGGGCTGAACGG
GGGGTTCGTGCACACAGCCCAGCTTGGAGCGAACGACCTACACCGAACTGAGATACCTACAGCGTGAGCT
ATGAGAAAGCGCCACGCTTCCCGAAGGGAGAAAGGCGGACAGGTATCCGGTAAGCGGCAGGGTCGGAACA
GGAGAGCGCACGAGGGAGCTTCCAGGGGGAAACGCCTGGTATCTTTATAGTCCTGTCGGGTTTCGCCACC
TCTGACTTGAGCGTCGATTTTTGTGATGCTCGTCAGGGGGGCGGAGCCTATGGAAAAACGCCAGCAACGC
GGCCTTTTTACGGTTCCTGGCCTTTTGCTGGCCTTTTGCTCACATGTTCTTTCCTGCGTTATCCCCTGAT
TCTGTGGATAACCGTATTACCGCCTTTGAGTGAGCTGATACCGCTCGCCGCAGCCGAACGACCGAGCGCA
GCGAGTCAGTGAGCGAGGAAGCGGAAGAGCGCCCAATACGCAAACCGCCTCTCCCCGCGCG
Features (pLannotate 1.2.2; 17 found; start..end, strand, type, name):
     73..94      +  protein_bind   CAP binding site: CAP binding activates transcription in the presence of cAMP. E. coli catabolite activator protein
    109..139     +  promoter       lac promoter: promoter for the E. coli lac operon
    147..163     +  protein_bind   lac operator: The lac repressor binds to the lac operator to inhibit transcription in E. coli. This inhibition can be relieved by adding lactose or isopropyl-β-D-thiogalactopyranoside (IPTG). lac repressor encoded by lacI
    208..226     +  promoter       T3 promoter: promoter for bacteriophage T3 RNA polymerase
    239..279     +  misc_feature   MCS (fragment): pBluescript multiple cloning site
   1208..1225    +  promoter       minP (fragment): minimal TATA-box promoter with low basal activity
   1294..1866    +  intron         β-globin intron: intron from rabbit β-globin gene
   1946..2665    +  CDS            EGFP: the original enhanced GFP (Yang et al., 1996) mammalian codon-optimized
   2768..2852    +  CDS            large T antigen (fragment): large T antigen from SV40 (simian virus 40)
   2875..2956    +  polyA_signal   SV40 poly(A) signal: SV40 polyadenylation signal
   2971..3039    -  CDS            large T antigen (fragment): large T antigen from SV40 (simian virus 40)
   3271..3426    +  CDS            lacZα (fragment): LacZα fragment of β-galactosidase; lacZ fragment
   3431..3885    +  rep_origin     f1 ori (sequence partly withheld): f1 bacteriophage origin of replication; arrow indicates direction of (+) strand synthesis
   3911..4015    +  promoter       AmpR promoter: bla
   4016..4876    +  CDS            AmpR: β-lactamase; bla; confers resistance to ampicillin, carbenicillin, and related antibiotics
   5047..5635    +  rep_origin     ori: high-copy-number ColE1/pMB1/pBR322/pUC origin of replication
   5818..60      +  CDS            lacI (fragment) (across the origin): lac repressor; lacI; The lac repressor binds to the lac operator to inhibit transcription in E. coli. This inhibition can be relieved by adding lactose or isopropyl-β-D-thiogalactopyranoside (IPTG).
