[The description below was written by a language model from this plasmid's Addgene catalogue record and pLannotate feature annotations shown in this document.]
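Description:
pVC-Tol2-Pax3a_enh5-E1b:eGFP-Tol2 is a Tol2 transposon-based enhancer reporter plasmid for zebrafish, built by Gibson assembly on a pMT backbone of about 3.7 kb, giving a total size of roughly 5.8 kb. Although catalogued as a bacterial expression vector, its payload is designed for activity in fish. E. coli serves only for propagation, through a high-copy ColE1/pUC-type origin and ampicillin selection (AmpR with its own bla promoter). The backbone appears pBluescript-like, with an f1 phage origin, lac promoter/operator and CAP site, lacZα and lacI fragments, a T3 promoter and a remnant of the multiple cloning site.

The roughly 2.1 kb insert places zebrafish pax3a enhancer 5 upstream of the E1b minimal promoter, which the annotation detects only as a short minimal TATA-box fragment. This is followed by a rabbit β-globin intron, the EGFP coding sequence and an SV40 polyadenylation signal flanked by small residual SV40 large T antigen fragments. Because the minimal promoter has low basal activity, EGFP expression should depend on the enhancer, so fluorescence reports where and when that element is active. The name indicates that Tol2 arms flank the cassette, which would allow genomic integration when Tol2 transposase is supplied. However, neither the Tol2 ends nor the enhancer are annotated in either feature table; they presumably lie in the unannotated stretches around the cassette.

The depositor sequence and the repository's sequencing result differ slightly in length but show the same feature order. The associated work compares Ac/Ds and Tol2 transposition in zebrafish, and this plasmid is described as the Tol2 version of the reporter.
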