Addgene plasmid #119061: pVC-Tol2-Pax3a_enh5-E1b:eGFP-Tol2
Purpose: Fluorescent vector with zebrafish pax3a enhancer 5; Tol2 version
Depositing lab: Tatjana Sauka-Spengler. Depositing organization: University of Oxford. Publication: Ac/Ds transposition for CRISPR/dCas9-SID4x epigenome modulation in zebrafish. Chong-Morrison V, Mayes S, Simoes FC, Senanayake U, Carroll DS, Riley PR, Wilson SW, Sauka-Spengler T. Biol Open. 2023 Jun 15;12(6):bio059995. doi: 10.1242/bio.059995. Epub 2023 Jun 27. PubMed 37367831.
Backbone
  Vector backbone: pMT
  Backbone size w/o insert (bp): 3671
  Total vector size (bp): 5812
  Vector type: Bacterial Expression
Growth in bacteria
  Bacterial resistance: Ampicillin, 100 μg/mL
  Growth temperature: 37°C
  Growth strain: DH5alpha
  Copy number: High Copy
Gene/Insert
  Gene/Insert name: pax3a_enh5-E1b:eGFP
  Species: D. rerio (zebrafish)
  Insert size (bp): 2141
  Promoter: E1b minimal promoter
  Cloning method: Gibson Cloning
  Sequencing primers: 5′ tctagaactagtggatc
Resource information
  A portion of this plasmid was derived from a plasmid made by: E1b minimal promoter from plasmid #37846 (N. Ahituv)
Terms and licenses: Academic/Nonprofit Terms; Industry Terms: Not Available to Industry
Depositor comments: Please visit https://www.biorxiv.org/content/10.1101/450684v2 for bioRxiv preprint.
How to cite: pVC-Tol2-Pax3a_enh5-E1b:eGFP-Tol2 was a gift from Tatjana Sauka-Spengler (Addgene plasmid # 119061 ; http://n2t.net/addgene:119061 ; RRID:Addgene_119061)
